Addgene plasmid #135263: p663-UBC-miniTurbo-V5-eGFP_IDG-K
Purpose: Gateway destination clone of eGFP (as control) tagged with N-terminal miniTurbo-V5 for generating protein-proximity networks using proximity-dependent biotinylation proteomics
Depositing lab: Ben Major. Depositing organization: University of North Carolina at Chapel Hill.
Backbone
  Vector backbone: pDest663
  Backbone manufacturer: PEL
  Backbone size w/o insert (bp): 9019
  Vector type: Mammalian Expression, Lentiviral ; Gateway Destination
  Selectable markers: Puromycin
Growth in bacteria
  Bacterial resistance: Ampicillin, 100 μg/mL
  Growth temperature: 30°C
  Growth strain: NEB Stable
  Copy number: Low Copy
Gene/Insert
  Gene/Insert name: miniTurbo-V5-eGFP (alt name: eGFP)
  Species: Other
  Promoter: Ubiquitin
  Tag / fusion protein: V5-miniTurbo (N terminal on insert)
  Cloning method: Gateway Cloning
  Sequencing primers: 5′ GCCCGAAGGAATAGAAGAAGAA; 3′ CATAGCGTAAAAGGAGCAACA
Terms and licenses: Academic/Nonprofit Terms; Industry Terms: Not Available to Industry
Depositor comments: These plasmids were generated as part of the Illuminating the Druggable Genome (IDG) program sponsored by the NIH Common Fund. The goal of this program is to identify, gather, and distribute information and resources for proteins that currently are not well-studied yet belong to commonly drug-targeted protein families: protein kinases, non-olfactory G-protein coupled receptors (GPCRs), and ion channels. The IDG program is designed to develop fundamental research tools for understudied proteins, elucidate their function, and disseminate the IDG-related resources and data to the greater scientific community. These lentiviral gateway destination plasmids were generated, as part of the Kinase-Data and Resource Generating Center (DRGC), using the single fragment or multisite gateway cloning technology. They were used for generating proteomics-based protein-interaction and protein-proximity networks that can be accessed through the kinase-DRGC website https://darkkinome.org/. Each plasmid has either an N- or C-terminal fusion protein (Flag/ V5/V5-miniTurbo/V5-TurboID/miniTurbo-V5/TurboID-V5) tagged understudied kinase driven under either a CMV or Ubiquitin (UBC) promoter. All inserts in the pENTR plasmids used to generate the deposited destination plasmids were end-sequenced and insert size validated prior to multi-site gateway cloning. The combined insert size of the single fragment or three fragment destination plasmids were confirmed by restriction digestion (BsrGI, and EcoRV for pDest667; BsrGI, EcoRV, and BstZ17I for pDest663; and BsrGI for pHAGE) and all plasmids were partially sequenced to ensure in-frame ORFs and fusion tags.
How to cite: p663-UBC-miniTurbo-V5-eGFP_IDG-K was a gift from Ben Major (Addgene plasmid # 135263 ; http://n2t.net/addgene:135263 ; RRID:Addgene_135263)
