[The description below was written by a language model from this plasmid's Addgene catalogue record and pLannotate feature annotations shown in this document.]
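Description:
p663-UBC-miniTurbo-V5-eGFP_IDG-K is a lentiviral mammalian expression plasmid built on the pDest663 Gateway destination backbone by multisite Gateway recombination. It is maintained in E. coli through a ColE1/pUC-type origin and ampicillin resistance (AmpR). The feature annotation calls this origin high-copy, but the catalogue lists the plasmid as low copy and names a recombination-tolerant strain, as is common for LTR-containing vectors. An f1 origin, an SV40 origin and residual lac/lacZα, T3 and T7 elements from the parental backbone are also present.

The viral portion has a third-generation layout. An RSV promoter drives a truncated HIV-1 5' LTR, followed by the Ψ packaging signal with a gag fragment, the RRE for Rev-dependent export of the genomic RNA, and the cPPT/CTS. A second truncated LTR and an SV40 polyadenylation signal close the transfer cassette.

Between the LTRs, the human ubiquitin C promoter, flanked by attB4 and attB5 recombination scars, drives miniTurbo, an engineered truncated E. coli biotin ligase. miniTurbo is fused through a V5 epitope to EGFP, which is bracketed by remnants of the att1 and att2 sites. The V5 tag is recorded in the catalogue but not separately annotated; it presumably lies in the short gap between the miniTurbo and EGFP coding sequences. A WPRE downstream enhances transcript expression, and a separate PGK promoter–puromycin resistance cassette allows selection of transduced cells.

The construct comes from a resource programme on understudied kinases. It serves as the non-kinase EGFP control for proximity-dependent biotinylation proteomics, providing a background labelling profile against which miniTurbo-tagged kinase baits can be compared.
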