Features (pLannotate 1.2.2; 32 found; start..end, strand, type, name):
      1..22      +  protein_bind   CAP binding site: CAP binding activates transcription in the presence of cAMP. E. coli catabolite activator protein
     37..67      +  promoter       lac promoter: promoter for the E. coli lac operon
     75..91      +  protein_bind   lac operator: The lac repressor binds to the lac operator to inhibit transcription in E. coli. This inhibition can be relieved by adding lactose or isopropyl-β-D-thiogalactopyranoside (IPTG). lac repressor encoded by lacI
    136..154     +  promoter       T3 promoter: promoter for bacteriophage T3 RNA polymerase
    182..408     +  promoter       RSV promoter: Rous sarcoma virus enhancer/promoter
    409..589     +  LTR            5' LTR (truncated): truncated 5' long terminal repeat (LTR) from HIV-1
    636..761     +  misc_feature   HIV-1 Ψ: packaging signal of human immunodeficiency virus type 1
    745..1108    +  CDS            HIV-1 gag (fragment): gag protein from human immunodeficiency virus 1; gag
   1254..1487    +  misc_feature   RRE: The Rev response element (RRE) of HIV-1 allows for Rev-dependent mRNA export from the nucleus to the cytoplasm.
   1864..1964    +  CDS            Rev (fragment): human immunodeficiency virus 1 (HIV-1) Rev protein; rev; enhances nuclear export of unspliced and incompletely spliced viral mRNAs
   1983..2099    +  misc_feature   cPPT/CTS: central polypurine tract and central termination sequence of HIV-1
   2133..2153    +  protein_bind   attB4: mutant version of attB; core recombination site for the Gateway® BP reaction BP Clonase™
   2153..3364    +  promoter       UbC promoter: human ubiquitin C promoter
   3368..3386    -  protein_bind   attB5 (fragment): mutant version of attB; core recombination site for the Gateway® BP reaction BP Clonase™
   3401..4171    +  CDS            miniTurbo: N-terminally truncated mutant of the E. coli biotin ligase BioID engineered for improved catalytic efficiency (Branon et al., 2018)
   4221..4238    +  protein_bind   attL1 (fragment): mutant version of attL; recombination site for the Gateway® LR reaction LR Clonase™
   4250..4969    +  CDS            EGFP: the original enhanced GFP (Yang et al., 1996) mammalian codon-optimized
   4974..4991    -  protein_bind   attL2 (fragment): mutant version of attL; recombination site for the Gateway® LR reaction LR Clonase™
   5022..5610    +  misc_feature   WPRE: woodchuck hepatitis virus posttranscriptional regulatory element
   5624..6123    +  promoter       PGK promoter: mouse phosphoglycerate kinase 1 promoter
   6144..6743    +  CDS            PuroR: puromycin N-acetyltransferase; pac from Streptomyces alboniger; confers resistance to puromycin
   6811..6948    +  CDS            nef (fragment): NEF_HV1LA - Experimental evidence at protein level: Swiss-Prot protein existence level 1. Extracellular Nef protein targets CD4(+) T-lymphocytes for apoptosis by interacting with CXCR4 surface receptors. From Human immunodeficiency virus type 1 group M subtype B (isolate Lai) (HIV-1).
   6934..7114    +  LTR            5' LTR (truncated): truncated 5' long terminal repeat (LTR) from HIV-1
   7186..7307    +  polyA_signal   SV40 poly(A) signal: SV40 polyadenylation signal
   7347..7482    +  rep_origin     SV40 ori: SV40 origin of replication
   7503..7521    -  promoter       T7 promoter: promoter for bacteriophage T7 RNA polymerase
   7529..7684    +  CDS            lacZα (fragment): LacZα fragment of β-galactosidase; lacZ fragment
   7689..8117    +  rep_origin     f1 ori (sequence partly withheld): f1 bacteriophage origin of replication; arrow indicates direction of (+) strand synthesis
   8170..8274    +  promoter       AmpR promoter: bla
   8275..9135    +  CDS            AmpR: β-lactamase; bla; confers resistance to ampicillin, carbenicillin, and related antibiotics
   9306..9894    +  rep_origin     ori: high-copy-number ColE1/pMB1/pBR322/pUC origin of replication
  10077..10169   +  CDS            lacI (fragment): lac repressor; lacI; The lac repressor binds to the lac operator to inhibit transcription in E. coli. This inhibition can be relieved by adding lactose or isopropyl-β-D-thiogalactopyranoside (IPTG).
>Addgene plasmid #135263 | p663-UBC-miniTurbo-V5-eGFP_IDG-K | addgene full sequence | sequence record 268067 | Addgene NGS Result
TAATGTGAGTTAGCTCACTCATTAGGCACCCCAGGCTTTACACTTTATGCTTCCGGCTCGTATGTTGTGT
GGAATTGTGAGCGGATAACAATTTCACACAGGAAACAGCTATGACCATGATTACGCCAAGCGCGCAATTA
ACCCTCACTAAAGGGAACAAAAGCTGGAGCTGCAAGCTTAATGTAGTCTTATGCAATACTCTTGTAGTCT
TGCAACATGGTAACGATGAGTTAGCAACATGCCTTACAAGGAGAGAAAAAGCACCGTGCATGCCGATTGG
TGGAAGTAAGGTGGTACGATCGTGCCTTATTAGGAAGGCAACAGACGGGTCTGACATGGATTGGACGAAC
CACTGAATTGCCGCATTGCAGAGATATTGTATTTAAGTGCCTAGCTCGATACATAAACGGGTCTCTCTGG
TTAGACCAGATCTGAGCCTGGGAGCTCTCTGGCTAACTAGGGAACCCACTGCTTAAGCCTCAATAAAGCT
TGCCTTGAGTGCTTCAAGTAGTGTGTGCCCGTCTGTTGTGTGACTCTGGTAACTAGAGATCCCTCAGACC
CTTTTAGTCAGTGTGGAAAATCTCTAGCAGTGGCGCCCGAACAGGGACTTGAAAGCGAAAGGGAAACCAG
AGGAGCTCTCTCGACGCAGGACTCGGCTTGCTGAAGCGCGCACGGCAAGAGGCGAGGGGCGGCGACTGGT
GAGTACGCCAAAAATTTTGACTAGCGGAGGCTAGAAGGAGAGAGATGGGTGCGAGAGCGTCAGTATTAAG
CGGGGGAGAATTAGATCGCGATGGGAAAAAATTCGGTTAAGGCCAGGGGGAAAGAAAAAATATAAATTAA
AACATATAGTATGGGCAAGCAGGGAGCTAGAACGATTCGCAGTTAATCCTGGCCTGTTAGAAACATCAGA
AGGCTGTAGACAAATACTGGGACAGCTACAACCATCCCTTCAGACAGGATCAGAAGAACTTAGATCATTA
TATAATACAGTAGCAACCCTCTATTGTGTGCATCAAAGGATAGAGATAAAAGACACCAAGGAAGCTTTAG
ACAAGATAGAGGAAGAGCAAAACAAAAGTAAGACCACCGCACAGCAAGCGGCCGCTGATCTTCAGACCTG
GAGGAGGAGATATGAGGGACAATTGGAGAAGTGAATTATATAAATATAAAGTAGTAAAAATTGAACCATT
AGGAGTAGCACCCACCAAGGCAAAGAGAAGAGTGGTGCAGAGAGAAAAAAGAGCAGTGGGAATAGGAGCT
TTGTTCCTTGGGTTCTTGGGAGCAGCAGGAAGCACTATGGGCGCAGCGTCAATGACGCTGACGGTACAGG
CCAGACAATTATTGTCTGGTATAGTGCAGCAGCAGAACAATTTGCTGAGGGCTATTGAGGCGCAACAGCA
TCTGTTGCAACTCACAGTCTGGGGCATCAAGCAGCTCCAGGCAAGAATCCTGGCTGTGGAAAGATACCTA
AAGGATCAACAGCTCCTGGGGATTTGGGGTTGCTCTGGAAAACTCATTTGCACCACTGCTGTGCCTTGGA
ATGCTAGTTGGAGTAATAAATCTCTGGAACAGATTTGGAATCACACGACCTGGATGGAGTGGGACAGAGA
AATTAACAATTACACAAGCTTAATACACTCCTTAATTGAAGAATCGCAAAACCAGCAAGAAAAGAATGAA
CAAGAATTATTGGAATTAGATAAATGGGCAAGTTTGTGGAATTGGTTTAACATAACAAATTGGCTGTGGT
ATATAAAATTATTCATAATGATAGTAGGAGGCTTGGTAGGTTTAAGAATAGTTTTTGCTGTACTTTCTAT
AGTGAATAGAGTTAGGCAGGGATATTCACCATTATCGTTTCAGACCCACCTCCCAACCCCGAGGGGACCC
GACAGGCCCGAAGGAATAGAAGAAGAAGGTGGAGAGAGAGACAGAGACAGATCCATTCGATTAGTGAACG
GATCTCGACGGTATCGGTTAACTTTTAAAAGAAAAGGGGGGATTGGGGGGTACAGTGCAGGGGAAAGAAT
AGTAGACATAATAGCAACAGACATACAAACTAAAGAATTACAAAAACAAATTACAAAATTCAAAATTTTA
TCGTCCAGTGTGGTGGAATTCTGCAGATATCACAACTTTGTATAGAAAAGTTGGCCTCCGCGCCGGGTTT
TGGCGCCTCCCGCGGGCGCCCCCCTCCTCACGGCGAGCGCTGCCACGTCAGACGAAGGGCGCAGCGAGCG
TCCTGATCCTTCCGCCCGGACGCTCAGGACAGCGGCCCGCTGCTCATAAGACTCGGCCTTAGAACCCCAG
TATCAGCAGAAGGACATTTTAGGACGGGACTTGGGTGACTCTAGGGCACTGGTTTTCTTTCCAGAGAGCG
GAACAGGCGAGGAAAAGTAGTCCCTTCTCGGCGATTCTGCGGAGGGATCTCCGTGGGGCGGTGAACGCCG
ATGATTATATAAGGACGCGCCGGGTGTGGCACAGCTAGTTCCGTCGCAGCCGGGATTTGGGTCGCGGTTC
TTGTTTGTGGATCGCTGTGATCGTCACTTGGTGAGTAGCGGGCTGCTGGGCTGGCCGGGGCTTTCGTGGC
CGCCGGGCCGCTCGGTGGGACGGAAGCGTGTGGAGAGACCGCCAAGGGCTGTAGTCTGGGTCCGCGAGCA
AGGTTGCCCTGAACTGGGGGTTGGGGGGAGCGCAGCAAAATGGCGGCTGTTCCCGAGTCTTGAATGGAAG
ACGCTTGTGAGGCGGGCTGTGAGGTCGTTGAAACAAGGTGGGGGGCATGGTGGGCGGCAAGAACCCAAGG
TCTTGAGGCCTTCGCTAATGCGGGAAAGCTCTTATTCGGGTGAGATGGGCTGGGGCACCATCTGGGGACC
CTGACGTGAAGTTTGTCACTGACTGGAGAACTCGGTTTGTCGTCTGTTGCGGGGGCGGCAGTTATGGCGG
TGCCGTTGGGCAGTGCACCCGTACCTTTGGGAGCGCGCGCCCTCGTCGTGTCGTGACGTCACCCGTTCTG
TTGGCTTATAATGCAGGGTGGGGCCACCTGCCGGTAGGTGTGCGGTAGGCTTTTCTCCGTCGCAGGACGC
AGGGTTCGGGCCTAGGGTAGGCTCTCCTGAATCGACAGGCGCCGGACCTCTGGTGAGGGGAGGGATAAGT
GAGGCGTCAGTTTCTTTGGTCGGTTTTATGTACCTATCTTCTTAAGTAGCTGAAGCTCCGGTTTTGAACT
ATGCGCTCGGGGTTGGCGAGTGTGTTTTGTGAAGTTTTTTAGGCACCTTTTGAAATGTAATCATTTGGGT
CAATATGTAATTTTCAGTGTTAGACTAGTAAATTGTCCGCTAAATTCTGGCCGTTTTTGGCTTTTTTGTT
AGACGGCCAACTTTTGTATACAAAGTGGGCCACCATGGGAATCCCGCTGCTGAACGCTAAACAGATTCTG
GGACAGCTGGACGGCGGGAGCGTGGCAGTCCTGCCTGTGGTCGACTCCACCAATCAGTACCTGCTGGATC
GAATCGGCGAGCTGAAGAGTGGGGATGCTTGCATTGCAGAATATCAGCAGGCAGGGAGAGGAAGCAGAGG
GAGGAAATGGTTCTCTCCTTTTGGAGCTAACCTGTACCTGAGTATGTTTTGGCGCCTGAAGCGGGGACCA
GCAGCAATCGGCCTGGGCCCGGTCATCGGAATTGTCATGGCAGAAGCGCTGCGAAAGCTGGGAGCAGACA
AGGTGCGAGTCAAATGGCCCAATGACCTGTATCTGCAGGATAGAAAGCTGGCAGGCATCCTGGTGGAGCT
GGCCGGAATAACAGGCGATGCTGCACAGATCGTCATTGGCGCCGGGATTAACGTGGCTATGAGGCGCGTG
GAGGAAAGCGTGGTCAATCAGGGCTGGATCACACTGCAGGAAGCAGGGATTAACCTGGACAGGAATACTC
TGGCCGCTATGCTGATCCGAGAGCTGCGGGCAGCCCTGGAACTGTTCGAGCAGGAAGGCCTGGCTCCATA
TCTGTCACGGTGGGAGAAGCTGGATAACTTCATCAATAGACCCGTGAAGCTGATCATTGGGGACAAAGAG
ATTTTCGGGATTAGCCGGGGGATTGATAAACAGGGAGCCCTGCTGCTGGAACAGGACGGAGTTATCAAAC
CCTGGATGGGCGGAGAAATCAGTCTGCGGTCTGCCGAAAAGGCTAGCGGCAAGCCCATCCCCAACCCCCT
GCTGGGCCTGGACAGCACCACAACTTTGTACAAAAAAGTTGGCGCCACCATGGTGAGCAAGGGCGAGGAG
CTGTTCACCGGGGTGGTGCCCATCCTGGTCGAGCTGGACGGCGACGTAAACGGCCACAAGTTCAGCGTGT
CCGGCGAGGGCGAGGGCGATGCCACCTACGGCAAGCTGACCCTGAAGTTCATCTGCACCACCGGCAAGCT
GCCCGTGCCCTGGCCCACCCTCGTGACCACCCTGACCTACGGCGTGCAGTGCTTCAGCCGCTACCCCGAC
CACATGAAGCAGCACGACTTCTTCAAGTCCGCCATGCCCGAAGGCTACGTCCAGGAGCGCACCATCTTCT
TCAAGGACGACGGCAACTACAAGACCCGCGCCGAGGTGAAGTTCGAGGGCGACACCCTGGTGAACCGCAT
CGAGCTGAAGGGCATCGACTTCAAGGAGGACGGCAACATCCTGGGGCACAAGCTGGAGTACAACTACAAC
AGCCACAACGTCTATATCATGGCCGACAAGCAGAAGAACGGCATCAAGGTGAACTTCAAGATCCGCCACA
ACATCGAGGACGGCAGCGTGCAGCTCGCCGACCACTACCAGCAGAACACCCCCATCGGCGACGGCCCCGT
GCTGCTGCCCGACAACCACTACCTGAGCACCCAGTCCGCCCTGAGCAAAGACCCCAACGAGAAGCGCGAT
CACATGGTCCTGCTGGAGTTCGTGACCGCCGCCGGGATCACTCTCGGCATGGACGAGCTGTACAAGTAAT
CAACTTTCTTGTACAAAGTTGTGATATCCAGCACAGTGGCGGCCGCTCGACAATCAACCTCTGGATTACA
AAATTTGTGAAAGATTGACTGGTATTCTTAACTATGTTGCTCCTTTTACGCTATGTGGATACGCTGCTTT
AATGCCTTTGTATCATGCTATTGCTTCCCGTATGGCTTTCATTTTCTCCTCCTTGTATAAATCCTGGTTG
CTGTCTCTTTATGAGGAGTTGTGGCCCGTTGTCAGGCAACGTGGCGTGGTGTGCACTGTGTTTGCTGACG
CAACCCCCACTGGTTGGGGCATTGCCACCACCTGTCAGCTCCTTTCCGGGACTTTCGCTTTCCCCCTCCC
TATTGCCACGGCGGAACTCATCGCCGCCTGCCTTGCCCGCTGCTGGACAGGGGCTCGGCTGTTGGGCACT
GACAATTCCGTGGTGTTGTCGGGGAAGCTGACGTCCTTTCCATGGCTGCTCGCCTGTGTTGCCACCTGGA
TTCTGCGCGGGACGTCCTTCTGCTACGTCCCTTCGGCCCTCAATCCAGCGGACCTTCCTTCCCGCGGCCT
GCTGCCGGCTCTGCGGCCTCTTCCGCGTCTTCGCCTTCGCCCTCAGACGAGTCGGATCTCCCTTTGGGCC
GCCTCCCCGCCTGGAATTCTACCGGGTAGGGGAGGCGCTTTTCCCAAGGCAGTCTGGAGCATGCGCTTTA
GCAGCCCCGCTGGGCACTTGGCGCTACACAAGTGGCCTCTGGCCTCGCACACATTCCACATCCACCGGTA
GGCGCCAACCGGCTCCGTTCTTTGGTGGCCCCTTCGCGCCACCTTCTACTCCTCCCCTAGTCAGGAAGTT
CCCCCCCGCCCCGCAGCTCGCGTCGTGCAGGACGTGACAAATGGAAGTAGCACGTCTCACTAGTCTCGTG
CAGATGGACAGCACCGCTGAGCAATGGAAGCGGGTAGGCCTTTGGGGCAGCGGCCAATAGCAGCTTTGCT
CCTTCGCTTTCTGGGCTCAGAGGCTGGGAAGGGGTGGGTCCGGGGGCGGGCTCAGGGGCGGGCTCAGGGG
CGGGGCGGGCGCCCGAAGGTCCTCCGGAGGCCCGGCATTCTGCACGCTTCAAAAGCGCACGTCTGCCGCG
CTGTTCTCCTCTTCCTCATCTCCGGGCCTTTCGACCTGCAGCCCAAGCTTACCATGACCGAGTACAAGCC
CACGGTGCGCCTCGCCACCCGCGACGACGTCCCCAGGGCCGTACGCACCCTCGCCGCCGCGTTCGCCGAC
TACCCCGCCACGCGCCACACCGTCGATCCGGACCGCCACATCGAGCGGGTCACCGAGCTGCAAGAACTCT
TCCTCACGCGCGTCGGGCTCGACATCGGCAAGGTGTGGGTCGCGGACGACGGCGCCGCGGTGGCGGTCTG
GACCACGCCGGAGAGCGTCGAAGCGGGGGCGGTGTTCGCCGAGATCGGCCCGCGCATGGCCGAGTTGAGC
GGTTCCCGGCTGGCCGCGCAGCAACAGATGGAAGGCCTCCTGGCGCCGCACCGGCCCAAGGAGCCCGCGT
GGTTCCTGGCCACCGTCGGCGTCTCGCCCGACCACCAGGGCAAGGGTCTGGGCAGCGCCGTCGTGCTCCC
CGGAGTGGAGGCGGCCGAGCGCGCCGGGGTGCCCGCCTTCCTGGAGACCTCCGCGCCCCGCAACCTCCCC
TTCTACGAGCGGCTCGGCTTCACCGTCACCGCCGACGTCGAGGTGCCCGAAGGACCGCGCACCTGGTGCA
TGACCCGCAAGCCCGGTGCCTGACGCCCGCCCCACGACCCGCAGCGCCCGACCGAAAGGAGCGCACGACC
CCATGCATCTCGAGGGCCCGGTACCTTTAAGACCAATGACTTACAAGGCAGCTGTAGATCTTAGCCACTT
TTTAAAAGAAAAGGGGGGACTGGAAGGGCTAGCTCACTCCCAACGAAGACAAGATCTGCTTTTTGCTTGT
ACTGGGTCTCTCTGGTTAGACCAGATCTGAGCCTGGGAGCTCTCTGGCTAACTAGGGAACCCACTGCTTA
AGCCTCAATAAAGCTTGCCTTGAGTGCTTCAAGTAGTGTGTGCCCGTCTGTTGTGTGACTCTGGTAACTA
GAGATCCCTCAGACCCTTTTAGTCAGTGTGGAAAATCTCTAGCAGTAGTAGTTCATGTCATCTTATTATT
CAGTATTTATAACTTGCAAAGAAATGAATATCAGAGAGTGAGAGGAACTTGTTTATTGCAGCTTATAATG
GTTACAAATAAAGCAATAGCATCACAAATTTCACAAATAAAGCATTTTTTTCACTGCATTCTAGTTGTGG
TTTGTCCAAACTCATCAATGTATCTTATCATGTCTGGCTCTAGCTATCCCGCCCCTAACTCCGCCCATCC
CGCCCCTAACTCCGCCCAGTTCCGCCCATTCTCCGCCCCATGGCTGACTAATTTTTTTTATTTATGCAGA
GGCCGAGGCCGCCTCGGCCTCTGAGCTATTCCAGAAGTAGTGAGGAGGCTTTTTTGGAGGCCTAGGGACG
TACCCAATTCGCCCTATAGTGAGTCGTATTACGCGCGCTCACTGGCCGTCGTTTTACAACGTCGTGACTG
GGAAAACCCTGGCGTTACCCAACTTAATCGCCTTGCAGCACATCCCCCTTTCGCCAGCTGGCGTAATAGC
GAAGAGGCCCGCACCGATCGCCCTTCCCAACAGTTGCGCAGCCTGAATGGCGAATGGG
[124 nt withheld, positions 7689-7812]
C
[91 nt withheld, positions 7814-7904]
A
[49 nt withheld, positions 7906-7954]
CCTTTGACGTTGGAGTCCACGTTCTTT
[37 nt withheld, positions 7982-8018]
ACCCTATCTCGGTCTATTCTTTTGATTTATAAGGGATTTTGCCGATTTCGGCCTATTGGTTAAAAAATGA
GCTGATTTAACAAAAATTTAACGCGAATTTTAACAAAATATTAACGCTTACAATTTAGGTGGCACTTTTC
GGGGAAATGTGCGCGGAACCCCTATTTGTTTATTTTTCTAAATACATTCAAATATGTATCCGCTCATGAG
ACAATAACCCTGATAAATGCTTCAATAATATTGAAAAAGGAAGAGTATGAGTATTCAACATTTCCGTGTC
GCCCTTATTCCCTTTTTTGCGGCATTTTGCCTTCCTGTTTTTGCTCACCCAGAAACGCTGGTGAAAGTAA
AAGATGCTGAAGATCAGTTGGGTGCACGAGTGGGTTACATCGAACTGGATCTCAACAGCGGTAAGATCCT
TGAGAGTTTTCGCCCCGAAGAACGTTTTCCAATGATGAGCACTTTTAAAGTTCTGCTATGTGGCGCGGTA
TTATCCCGTATTGACGCCGGGCAAGAGCAACTCGGTCGCCGCATACACTATTCTCAGAATGACTTGGTTG
AGTACTCACCAGTCACAGAAAAGCATCTTACGGATGGCATGACAGTAAGAGAATTATGCAGTGCTGCCAT
AACCATGAGTGATAACACTGCGGCCAACTTACTTCTGACAACGATCGGAGGACCGAAGGAGCTAACCGCT
TTTTTGCACAACATGGGGGATCATGTAACTCGCCTTGATCGTTGGGAACCGGAGCTGAATGAAGCCATAC
CAAACGACGAGCGTGACACCACGATGCCTGTAGCAATGGCAACAACGTTGCGCAAACTATTAACTGGCGA
ACTACTTACTCTAGCTTCCCGGCAACAATTAATAGACTGGATGGAGGCGGATAAAGTTGCAGGACCACTT
CTGCGCTCGGCCCTTCCGGCTGGCTGGTTTATTGCTGATAAATCTGGAGCCGGTGAGCGTGGGTCTCGCG
GTATCATTGCAGCACTGGGGCCAGATGGTAAGCCCTCCCGTATCGTAGTTATCTACACGACGGGGAGTCA
GGCAACTATGGATGAACGAAATAGACAGATCGCTGAGATAGGTGCCTCACTGATTAAGCATTGGTAACTG
TCAGACCAAGTTTACTCATATATACTTTAGATTGATTTAAAACTTCATTTTTAATTTAAAAGGATCTAGG
TGAAGATCCTTTTTGATAATCTCATGACCAAAATCCCTTAACGTGAGTTTTCGTTCCACTGAGCGTCAGA
CCCCGTAGAAAAGATCAAAGGATCTTCTTGAGATCCTTTTTTTCTGCGCGTAATCTGCTGCTTGCAAACA
AAAAAACCACCGCTACCAGCGGTGGTTTGTTTGCCGGATCAAGAGCTACCAACTCTTTTTCCGAAGGTAA
CTGGCTTCAGCAGAGCGCAGATACCAAATACTGTTCTTCTAGTGTAGCCGTAGTTAGGCCACCACTTCAA
GAACTCTGTAGCACCGCCTACATACCTCGCTCTGCTAATCCTGTTACCAGTGGCTGCTGCCAGTGGCGAT
AAGTCGTGTCTTACCGGGTTGGACTCAAGACGATAGTTACCGGATAAGGCGCAGCGGTCGGGCTGAACGG
GGGGTTCGTGCACACAGCCCAGCTTGGAGCGAACGACCTACACCGAACTGAGATACCTACAGCGTGAGCT
ATGAGAAAGCGCCACGCTTCCCGAAGGGAGAAAGGCGGACAGGTATCCGGTAAGCGGCAGGGTCGGAACA
GGAGAGCGCACGAGGGAGCTTCCAGGGGGAAACGCCTGGTATCTTTATAGTCCTGTCGGGTTTCGCCACC
TCTGACTTGAGCGTCGATTTTTGTGATGCTCGTCAGGGGGGCGGAGCCTATGGAAAAACGCCAGCAACGC
GGCCTTTTTACGGTTCCTGGCCTTTTGCTGGCCTTTTGCTCACATGTTCTTTCCTGCGTTATCCCCTGAT
TCTGTGGATAACCGTATTACCGCCTTTGAGTGAGCTGATACCGCTCGCCGCAGCCGAACGACCGAGCGCA
GCGAGTCAGTGAGCGAGGAAGCGGAAGAGCGCCCAATACGCAAACCGCCTCTCCCCGCGCGTTGGCCGAT
TCATTAATGCAGCTGGCACGACAGGTTTCCCGACTGGAAAGCGGGCAGTGAGCGCAACGCAAT
