>Addgene plasmid #135263 | p663-UBC-miniTurbo-V5-eGFP_IDG-K | depositor partial sequence | sequence record 260340 | DK30: TGAAGCTCCGGTTTTGAACT
NNGCCGGATGGCGAGTGTGTTTTGTGAGTTTTTTAGGCACCTTTTGAAATGTAATCATTTGGGTCAATAT
GTAATTTTCAGTGTTAGACTAGTAAATTGTCCGCTAAATTCTGGCCGTTTTTGGCTTTTTTGTTAGACGG
CCAACTTTTGTATACAAAGTGGGCCACCATGGGAATCCCGCTGCTGAACGCTAAACAGATTCTGGGACAG
CTGGACGGCGGGAGCGTGGCAGTCCTGCCTGTGGTCGACTCCACCAATCAGTACCTGCTGGATCGAATCG
GCGAGCTGAAGAGTGGGGATGCTTGCATTGCAGAATATCAGCAGGCAGGGAGAGGAAGCAGAGGGAGGAA
ATGGTTCTCTCCTTTTGGAGCTAACCTGTACCTGAGTATGTTTTGGCGCCTGAAGCGGGGACCAGCAGCA
ATCGGCCTGGGCCCGGTCATCGGAATTGTCATGGCAGAAGCGCTGCGAAAGCTGGGAGCAGACAAGGTGC
GAGTCAAATGGCCCAATGACCTGTATCTGCAGGATAGAAAGCTGGCAGGCATCCTGGTGGAGCTGGCCGG
AATAACAGGCGATGCTGCACAGATCGTCATTGGCGCCGGGATTAACGTGGCTATGAGGCGCGTGGAGGAA
AGCGTGGTCAATCAGGGCTGGATCACACTGCAGGAAGCAGGGATTAACCTGGACAGGAATACTCTGGCCG
CTATGCTGATCCGAGAGCTGCGGGCAGCCCTGGAACTGTTCGAGCAGGAAGGCCTGGCTCCATATCTGTC
ACGGTGGGAGAAGCTGGATAACTTCATCAATAGACCCGTGAAGCTGATCATTGGGGACAAAGAGATTTTC
GGGATTAGCCGGGGGATTGATAAACAGGAGCCCTGCTGCTGGAACAGGACGGAGTTATCAAACCCTGGAT
GGGCGGAGAATCAGTCTGCGGTCTGCCGAAAAGCTAGCGGCAAGCCCATCCCCAACCCCTGCTGGGCTGA
CAGCACACAACTTTGTACAAAAAAGTTGGCGCCACATGGTGAGCAAGGCGGAGAGCTGTCACGGGTGGTG
CCCATCTGNCGAGCTGACGCGACGTAACGCCACAAGTTCAGCGTGTTCCGGCGAGGGCGAAGGGCGATGC
AACCN
