>Addgene plasmid #135263 | p663-UBC-miniTurbo-V5-eGFP_IDG-K | depositor partial sequence | sequence record 260341 | DK41: AATAGACCCGTGAAGCTGATC
GGGTGGAGAGATTTCGGGATTAGCCGGGGGATGATAAACAGGGAGCCCTGCTGCTGGAACAGGACGGAGT
TATCAAACCCTGGATGGGCGGAGAAATCAGTCTGCGGTCTGCCGAAAAGGCTAGCGGCAAGCCCATCCCC
AACCCCCTGCTGGGCCTGGACAGCACCACAACTTTGTACAAAAAAGTTGGCGCCACCATGGTGAGCAAGG
GCGAGGAGCTGTTCACCGGGGTGGTGCCCATCCTGGTCGAGCTGGACGGCGACGTAAACGGCCACAAGTT
CAGCGTGTCCGGCGAGGGCGAGGGCGATGCCACCTACGGCAAGCTGACCCTGAAGTTCATCTGCACCACC
GGCAAGCTGCCCGTGCCCTGGCCCACCCTCGTGACCACCCTGACCTACGGCGTGCAGTGCTTCAGCCGCT
ACCCCGACCACATGAAGCAGCACGACTTCTTCAAGTCCGCCATGCCCGAAGGCTACGTCCAGGAGCGCAC
CATCTTCTTCAAGGACGACGGCAACTACAAGACCCGCGCCGAGGTGAAGTTCGAGGGCGACACCCTGGTG
AACCGCATCGAGCTGAAGGGCATCGACTTCAAGGAGGACGGCAACATCCTGGGGCACAAGCTGGAGTACA
ACTACAACAGCCACAACGTCTATATCATGGCCGACAAGCAGAAGAACGGCATCAAGGTGAACTTCAAGAT
CCGCCACAACATCGAGGACGGCAGCGTGCAGCTCGCCGACCACTACCAGCAGAACACCCCCATCGGCGAC
GGCCCCGTGCTGCTGCCCGACAACCACTACCTGAGCACCCAGTCCGCCCTGAGCAAAGACCCCAACGAGA
AGCGCGATCACATGGTCCTGCTGGAGTTCGTGACCGCCGCCGGGATCACTCTCGGCATGGACGAGCTGTA
CAAGTAATCAACTTTCTTGTACAAAGTTGTGATATCCAGCACAGTGGCGGCCGCTCGACAATCAACCTCT
GGATTACAAATTTGTGAAAGATTGACTGGTATTCTTAACTATGTTGCTCCTTTTACGCTATGTGGATACG
CTGCTTTAATGCCTTTGTATCATGCTATTGCTTCCCGTATGGCTTTCATTTTCCTCCTCCTTGTTAAANN
